>Addgene plasmid #1286 | pBabePuro-GATA3 | addgene partial sequence | sequence record 16411 | 1286 with pBABE5'
TGTGGTGGGTACGTAGGAATTCAACTATCCCGCAAAGATTTTTCTTTCCTCCCTAAACCCTCCTTTTTGC
TCTCCTTTTCTATACCCTTAACTGCAAACAAACCATTAAACGACCCCTCTCCTGGGCCTCCGACGGCAGG
AGTCCGCGGACCTCCCAGGCCGACAGCCCTCCCTCTACCCGCGAGGGTTCCGGGCCGGGCGAGAGGGCGC
GAGCACAGCCGAGGACATGGAGGTGACTGCGGACCAGCCGCGCTGGGTGAGCCACCATCACCCCGCGGTC
CTCAACGGTCAGCACCCAGACACGCACCACCCGGGCCTCGGCCATTCGTACATGGAAGCTCAGTATCCGC
TGACGGAAGAGGTGGACGTACTTTTTAACATCGATGGTCAAGGCAACCACGTCCCGTCCTACTACGGAAA
CTCCGTCAGGGCTACGGTGCAGAGGTATCCTCCGACCCACCACGGGAGCCAGGTATGCCGCCCGCCTCTG
CTGCACGGATCTCTGCCCTGGCTGGATGGCGGCAAAGCCCTGAGCAGCCACCACACCGCCTCGCCCTGGA
ACCTCAGCCCCTTCTCCAAGACGTCCATCCACCACGGCTCTCCGGGGCCTCTGTCCGTTTACCCTCCGGC
TTCATCCTCTTCTCTGGCGGCCGGCCACTCCAGTCCTCATCTCTTCACCTTCCCGCCCACCCCGCCGAAA
GACGTCTCCCCAGACCCGTCGCTGTCCACCCCGGGATCCGCCGGGTCGGCCAGGCAAGATGAGAAAGAGT
GCCTCAAGTATCAGGTGCAGCTGC
