[The description below was written by a language model from this plasmid's Addgene catalogue record.]
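Description:
pBabePuro-GATA3 is a retroviral mammalian expression plasmid that carries the mouse Gata3 cDNA, an insert of roughly 2 kb, in the pBabePuro backbone of about 5.1 kb. It is maintained in E. coli as a high-copy plasmid under ampicillin selection. The insert was placed by restriction cloning into a single EcoRI site, which is retained at both ends. Because the same enzyme flanks the insert, its orientation is not fixed by the cloning strategy, although it can be read from the 5' side with the standard pBABE sequencing primer.

No feature table accompanies the record, so the regulatory elements are not listed explicitly. pBabe-series vectors are generally Moloney murine leukemia virus-based. In this design the 5' long terminal repeat drives transcription of the cloned gene, and a packaging signal allows the genomic RNA to be encapsidated when the plasmid is introduced into a retroviral packaging cell line. As the "Puro" in the backbone name indicates, a separate internal cassette confers puromycin resistance for selecting transduced mammalian cells. The resulting replication-defective virus integrates into dividing target cells and gives stable expression of the insert.

GATA3 is a zinc-finger transcription factor of the GATA family. The associated publication concerns the role of GATA factors in the preadipocyte-to-adipocyte transition, which suggests the construct was made for stable, enforced expression of GATA3 in preadipocyte cultures to test its effect on adipogenic differentiation. It should be equally usable for constitutive GATA3 expression in other retrovirally transducible mammalian cells. No epitope tags or reporter fusions are recorded.
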