Addgene plasmid #1286: pBabePuro-GATA3
Depositing lab: Gokhan Hotamisligil. Depositing organization: Harvard School of Public Health. Publication: Function of GATA transcription factors in preadipocyte-adipocyte transition. Tong Q, Dalgin G, Xu H, Ting CN, Leiden JM, Hotamisligil GS. Science 2000 Oct 6;290(5489):134-8. 10.1126/science.290.5489.134 PubMed 11021798.
Backbone
  Vector backbone: pBabePuro
  Backbone size w/o insert (bp): 5100
  Vector type: Mammalian Expression, Retroviral
Growth in bacteria
  Bacterial resistance: Ampicillin, 100 μg/mL
  Growth temperature: 37°C
  Growth strain: DH5alpha
  Copy number: High Copy
Gene/Insert
  Gene/Insert name: GATA3 (alt name: GATA-3)
  Species: M. musculus (mouse)
  Insert size (bp): 2000
  GenBank ID: NM_008091
  Entrez Gene: Gata3 (a.k.a. Gata-3, jal)
  Cloning method: Restriction Enzyme; 5′ cloning site EcoRI (not destroyed); 3′ cloning site EcoRI (not destroyed)
  Sequencing primers: 5′ pBABE 5'
Terms and licenses: Academic/Nonprofit Terms; Industry Terms: Not Available to Industry
How to cite: pBabePuro-GATA3 was a gift from Gokhan Hotamisligil (Addgene plasmid # 1286 ; http://n2t.net/addgene:1286 ; RRID:Addgene_1286)
